>Addgene plasmid #14804 | pRL K-ras 3'UTR | addgene partial sequence | sequence record 21348 | EBV-rev 5'-GTGGTTTGTCCAAACTCATC-3'
CTGCTCGAAGCGGCCGCGTACTTAATTCTTATGAGAACTTTTTATATATGCTAAAGTTGTTTGAATTATT
ACAAAAATTTAGTAGCATGTAAATATAGCCCAAATGGTTATTACTATTTCATACTGGGTCTGCCTTACCA
GGAAAAGCTATTATAGGAATCTTACAGTAATTTAGCTAACATGGAAACTGAATGGATTTCAACATTTTCC
ATTGCCTTTTTTTTTCCATTTTTCCCCTTTTCTAGAAAAAATATACTATTTGAGGGAGTGACCAAGATTA
ATTGCAGTGGAAAGCTACAGAAAGCCTTTGTGAACAGTCTGCCTACGCCTCTGAAAGATGATAAAGTCTA
GGACACGCTGGACGCGACTCAAAGGGAGCCTAAGTCTGTGACCCCTCAGTGTCCAGTGAAGCGGCGATTG
ACTGCTAATGACTCCATTGGATGAGTAGATGGACACAGAGCAGGGATGGTCCGGAAGCTTCATTATCCTG
CTTCCCATCAGTGTTCACAGTTGGTAAGAGAACTAGCAAGGAATCAACTGCATGCACCAAATCCCAAGAC
AGAGTCTCAGGTCTTTAGTCTCTTCCACAGGCATTGCTAGTTTAAGTCCAAAACCCAGGGAATACTGGCA
CTTAGAAAAAAGAAGGTTTCCACTGTTCTTTTAAAATAAGCATTTGAGATAAAAGCTGACAGTTTGCACG
AACAGAAGAAAAAAAAAGATTAGGTAATGCTAAAACAATGCTAATAATTTAGTGTAATGTAC
