[The description below was written by a language model from this plasmid's Addgene catalogue record.]
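Description:
pRL K-ras 3'UTR is a mammalian luciferase reporter plasmid built on Promega's pRL-TK backbone (about 4 kb without the insert), into which the 3' untranslated region of mouse Kras has been cloned by restriction enzyme cloning. The record lists luciferase as an N-terminal element supplied by the backbone, meaning the Kras 3'UTR sits downstream of the luciferase coding sequence, so the reporter transcript carries the Kras regulatory sequence in place of, or in addition to, the vector's own 3' end. pRL-TK is generally known as a Renilla luciferase vector driven by the herpes simplex virus thymidine kinase promoter, which gives modest constitutive expression in mammalian cells. The record itself does not name the promoter or the luciferase type, and no feature table is provided to confirm the exact arrangement or the size of the insert.

The plasmid is maintained at high copy in E. coli under ampicillin selection. The catalogue entry also lists neomycin (G418) as a mammalian selectable marker, though nothing else in the record describes a neomycin resistance cassette.

A construct of this design reports on post-transcriptional regulation acting through a 3'UTR: factors that bind the Kras 3'UTR, such as microRNAs, change the stability or translation of the transcript and therefore the luciferase signal. The associated publication concerns impaired microRNA processing and its effect on cellular transformation and tumorigenesis. This is consistent with using the plasmid to test whether Kras expression is repressed by microRNAs through its 3'UTR, typically in transient transfection assays normalised to a second reporter.
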