Addgene plasmid #14804: pRL K-ras 3'UTR
Depositing lab: Tyler Jacks. Depositing organization: Massachusetts Institute of Technology. Publication: Impaired microRNA processing enhances cellular transformation and tumorigenesis. Kumar MS, Lu J, Mercer KL, Golub TR, Jacks T. Nat Genet. 2007 May;39(5):673-7. doi: 10.1038/ng2003. PubMed 17401365.
Backbone
  Vector backbone: pRL-TK
  Backbone manufacturer: Promega
  Backbone size w/o insert (bp): 4045
  Vector type: Mammalian Expression, Luciferase
  Selectable markers: Neomycin (select with G418)
Growth in bacteria
  Bacterial resistance: Ampicillin, 100 μg/mL
  Growth temperature: 37°C
  Growth strain: DH5alpha
  Copy number: High Copy
Gene/Insert
  Gene/Insert name: K-ras 3'UTR (alt name: K-ras)
  Species: M. musculus (mouse)
  Entrez Gene: Kras (a.k.a. K-Ras, K-Ras 2, K-ras, Ki-ras, Kras-2, Kras2, c-K-ras, c-Ki-ras, p21B, ras)
  Tag / fusion protein: Luciferase (N terminal on backbone)
  Cloning method: Restriction Enzyme
  Sequencing primers: 5′ EBV-rev
Terms and licenses: Academic/Nonprofit Terms; Industry Terms: Not Available to Industry
How to cite: pRL K-ras 3'UTR was a gift from Tyler Jacks (Addgene plasmid # 14804 ; http://n2t.net/addgene:14804 ; RRID:Addgene_14804)
